Addgene plasmid #203492: pLenti-MTS-jAspSnFR3-mRuby3
Purpose: Mitochondrial directed jAspSnFR3-mRuby3 in lentiviral expression vector
Depositing lab: Lucas Sullivan. Depositing organization: Fred Hutchinson Cancer Center. Publication: An engineered biosensor enables dynamic aspartate measurements in living cells. Davidsen K, Marvin JS, Aggarwal A, Brown TA, Sullivan LB. eLife. 2024 Feb 23;12:RP90024. doi: 10.7554/eLife.90024. PubMed 38393319.
Backbone
  Vector backbone: pLenti
  Vector type: Mammalian Expression, Lentiviral
  Selectable markers: Hygromycin
Growth in bacteria
  Bacterial resistance: Ampicillin, 100 μg/mL
  Growth temperature: 37°C
  Growth strain: NEB Stable
  Copy number: High Copy
Gene/Insert
  Gene/Insert name: MTS-jAspSnFR3-mRuby3
  Insert size (bp): 2709
  Promoter: CMV
  Tag / fusion protein: Mitochondrial localization signal (N terminal on insert); mRuby3 (C terminal on insert); His-tag (C terminal on insert)
  Cloning method: Gateway Cloning
  Sequencing primers: 5′ agctcgtttagtgaaccgtcagatc
Terms and licenses: Academic/Nonprofit Terms; Industry Terms: Not Available to Industry
Depositor comments: Please visit https://doi.org/10.1101/2023.06.27.546775 for bioRxiv preprint.
How to cite: pLenti-MTS-jAspSnFR3-mRuby3 was a gift from Lucas Sullivan (Addgene plasmid # 203492 ; http://n2t.net/addgene:203492 ; RRID:Addgene_203492)
