[The description below was written by a language model from this plasmid's Addgene catalogue record and pLannotate feature annotations shown in this document.]
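Description:
pLenti-MTS-jAspSnFR3-mRuby3 is an 11.5 kb lentiviral mammalian expression plasmid that delivers a mitochondrially targeted version of the genetically encoded aspartate biosensor jAspSnFR3. In bacteria it is maintained through a high-copy ColE1/pUC-type origin with ampicillin resistance (AmpR), and it also carries an f1 origin. The viral portion has a third-generation-style layout. An RSV promoter drives a truncated HIV-1 5' LTR, followed by the Ψ packaging signal with a gag fragment, the Rev response element for Rev-dependent export of genomic RNA, and the cPPT/CTS. A second truncated LTR, SV40 polyadenylation signal and SV40 origin close the cassette. Packaging functions are not on the plasmid and must be supplied in trans.

Between the LTRs, the CMV enhancer/promoter drives the 2.7 kb insert, which is flanked by attB1 and attB2 sites left from Gateway recombination. The annotation shows the sensor architecture: a GFP-derived fluorescent domain inserted between fragments of the E. coli glutamate/aspartate-binding protein GltI, so that ligand binding is presumably coupled to green fluorescence. According to the record, an N-terminal mitochondrial localization signal directs the protein to mitochondria, although this element is not separately annotated in the feature table. At the C terminus are mRuby3 and a His tag. mRuby3 is a constitutive red fluorescent protein that could serve as a reference for expression level. A very short hit to the PDGFRβ transmembrane domain just before mRuby3 is probably linker sequence rather than a functional domain. A WPRE downstream enhances transcript expression, and a separate mouse PGK promoter drives hygromycin resistance to select transduced cells. The construct is suited to making stable cell lines for dynamic measurement of mitochondrial aspartate in living cells.
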