Features (pLannotate 1.2.2; 35 found; start..end, strand, type, name):
     27..131     +  promoter       AmpR promoter: bla
    132..992     +  CDS            AmpR: β-lactamase; bla; confers resistance to ampicillin, carbenicillin, and related antibiotics
   1163..1751    +  rep_origin     ori: high-copy-number ColE1/pMB1/pBR322/pUC origin of replication
   1934..2026    +  CDS            lacI (fragment): lac repressor; lacI; The lac repressor binds to the lac operator to inhibit transcription in E. coli. This inhibition can be relieved by adding lactose or isopropyl-β-D-thiogalactopyranoside (IPTG).
   2039..2060    +  protein_bind   CAP binding site: CAP binding activates transcription in the presence of cAMP. E. coli catabolite activator protein
   2075..2105    +  promoter       lac promoter: promoter for the E. coli lac operon
   2109..2131    +  protein_bind   lac operator (fragment): The lac repressor binds to the lac operator to inhibit transcription in E. coli. This inhibition can be relieved by adding lactose or isopropyl-β-D-thiogalactopyranoside (IPTG). lac repressor encoded by lacI
   2174..2192    +  promoter       T3 promoter: promoter for bacteriophage T3 RNA polymerase
   2220..2446    +  promoter       RSV promoter: Rous sarcoma virus enhancer/promoter
   2447..2627    +  LTR            5' LTR (truncated): truncated 5' long terminal repeat (LTR) from HIV-1
   2674..2799    +  misc_feature   HIV-1 Ψ: packaging signal of human immunodeficiency virus type 1
   2783..3146    +  CDS            HIV-1 gag (fragment): gag protein from human immunodeficiency virus 1; gag
   3292..3525    +  misc_feature   RRE: The Rev response element (RRE) of HIV-1 allows for Rev-dependent mRNA export from the nucleus to the cytoplasm.
   3902..4002    +  CDS            Rev (fragment): human immunodeficiency virus 1 (HIV-1) Rev protein; rev; enhances nuclear export of unspliced and incompletely spliced viral mRNAs
   4021..4137    +  misc_feature   cPPT/CTS: central polypurine tract and central termination sequence of HIV-1
   4160..4463    +  enhancer       CMV enhancer: human cytomegalovirus immediate early enhancer
   4464..4667    +  promoter       CMV promoter: human cytomegalovirus (CMV) immediate early promoter
   4772..4796    +  protein_bind   attB1: mutant version of attB; recombination site for the Gateway® BP reaction BP Clonase™
   5227..5967    +  CDS            gltI (fragment): GLTI_ECOLI - Also known as ybeJ, yzzK. Experimental evidence at protein level: Swiss-Prot protein existence level 1. Part of the ABC transporter complex GltIJKL involved in glutamate and aspartate uptake. Binds to both glutamate and aspartate. From Escherichia coli (strain K12).
   5983..6699    +  CDS            cEGFP: cEGFP is a basic (constitutively fluorescent) green fluorescent protein published in 2008, derived from Aequorea victoria.
   6712..6780    +  CDS            gltI (fragment): GLTI_ECOLI - Also known as ybeJ, yzzK. Experimental evidence at protein level: Swiss-Prot protein existence level 1. Part of the ABC transporter complex GltIJKL involved in glutamate and aspartate uptake. Binds to both glutamate and aspartate. From Escherichia coli (strain K12).
   6808..6831    +  CDS            PDGFRβ TM domain (fragment): transmembrane domain from platelet derived growth factor receptor beta
   6835..7545    +  CDS            mRuby3: mRuby3 is a basic (constitutively fluorescent) red fluorescent protein published in 2016, derived from Entacmaea quadricolor. It has low acid sensitivity.
   7591..7615    -  protein_bind   attB2: mutant version of attB; recombination site for the Gateway® BP reaction BP Clonase™
   7646..8234    +  misc_feature   WPRE: woodchuck hepatitis virus posttranscriptional regulatory element
   8290..8789    +  promoter       PGK promoter: mouse phosphoglycerate kinase 1 promoter
   8807..9832    +  CDS            HygR: aminoglycoside phosphotransferase from E. coli; aph(4)-Ia; confers resistance to hygromycin
   9850..10128   +  CDS            yokD (fragment): YOKD_BACSU - Experimental evidence at protein level: Swiss-Prot protein existence level 1. May contribute to antibiotic resistance. From Bacillus subtilis (strain 168).
  10136..10273   +  CDS            nef (fragment): NEF_HV1LA - Experimental evidence at protein level: Swiss-Prot protein existence level 1. Extracellular Nef protein targets CD4(+) T-lymphocytes for apoptosis by interacting with CXCR4 surface receptors. From Human immunodeficiency virus type 1 group M subtype B (isolate Lai) (HIV-1).
  10259..10439   +  LTR            5' LTR (truncated): truncated 5' long terminal repeat (LTR) from HIV-1
  10511..10632   +  polyA_signal   SV40 poly(A) signal: SV40 polyadenylation signal
  10672..10807   +  rep_origin     SV40 ori: SV40 origin of replication
  10828..10846   -  promoter       T7 promoter: promoter for bacteriophage T7 RNA polymerase
  10854..11009   +  CDS            lacZα (fragment): LacZα fragment of β-galactosidase; lacZ fragment
  11014..11442   +  rep_origin     f1 ori (sequence partly withheld): f1 bacteriophage origin of replication; arrow indicates direction of (+) strand synthesis
>Addgene plasmid #203492 | pLenti-MTS-jAspSnFR3-mRuby3 | addgene full sequence | sequence record 403976 | Addgene NGS Result
TAGGTGGCACTTTTCGGGGAAATGTGCGCGGAACCCCTATTTGTTTATTTTTCTAAATACATTCAAATAT
GTATCCGCTCATGAGACAATAACCCTGATAAATGCTTCAATAATATTGAAAAAGGAAGAGTATGAGTATT
CAACATTTCCGTGTCGCCCTTATTCCCTTTTTTGCGGCATTTTGCCTTCCTGTTTTTGCTCACCCAGAAA
CGCTGGTGAAAGTAAAAGATGCTGAAGATCAGTTGGGTGCACGAGTGGGTTACATCGAACTGGATCTCAA
CAGCGGTAAGATCCTTGAGAGTTTTCGCCCCGAAGAACGTTTTCCAATGATGAGCACTTTTAAAGTTCTG
CTATGTGGCGCGGTATTATCCCGTATTGACGCCGGGCAAGAGCAACTCGGTCGCCGCATACACTATTCTC
AGAATGACTTGGTTGAGTACTCACCAGTCACAGAAAAGCATCTTACGGATGGCATGACAGTAAGAGAATT
ATGCAGTGCTGCCATAACCATGAGTGATAACACTGCGGCCAACTTACTTCTGACAACGATCGGAGGACCG
AAGGAGCTAACCGCTTTTTTGCACAACATGGGGGATCATGTAACTCGCCTTGATCGTTGGGAACCGGAGC
TGAATGAAGCCATACCAAACGACGAGCGTGACACCACGATGCCTGTAGCAATGGCAACAACGTTGCGCAA
ACTATTAACTGGCGAACTACTTACTCTAGCTTCCCGGCAACAATTAATAGACTGGATGGAGGCGGATAAA
GTTGCAGGACCACTTCTGCGCTCGGCCCTTCCGGCTGGCTGGTTTATTGCTGATAAATCTGGAGCCGGTG
AGCGTGGGTCTCGCGGTATCATTGCAGCACTGGGGCCAGATGGTAAGCCCTCCCGTATCGTAGTTATCTA
CACGACGGGGAGTCAGGCAACTATGGATGAACGAAATAGACAGATCGCTGAGATAGGTGCCTCACTGATT
AAGCATTGGTAACTGTCAGACCAAGTTTACTCATATATACTTTAGATTGATTTAAAACTTCATTTTTAAT
TTAAAAGGATCTAGGTGAAGATCCTTTTTGATAATCTCATGACCAAAATCCCTTAACGTGAGTTTTCGTT
CCACTGAGCGTCAGACCCCGTAGAAAAGATCAAAGGATCTTCTTGAGATCCTTTTTTTCTGCGCGTAATC
TGCTGCTTGCAAACAAAAAAACCACCGCTACCAGCGGTGGTTTGTTTGCCGGATCAAGAGCTACCAACTC
TTTTTCCGAAGGTAACTGGCTTCAGCAGAGCGCAGATACCAAATACTGTTCTTCTAGTGTAGCCGTAGTT
AGGCCACCACTTCAAGAACTCTGTAGCACCGCCTACATACCTCGCTCTGCTAATCCTGTTACCAGTGGCT
GCTGCCAGTGGCGATAAGTCGTGTCTTACCGGGTTGGACTCAAGACGATAGTTACCGGATAAGGCGCAGC
GGTCGGGCTGAACGGGGGGTTCGTGCACACAGCCCAGCTTGGAGCGAACGACCTACACCGAACTGAGATA
CCTACAGCGTGAGCTATGAGAAAGCGCCACGCTTCCCGAAGGGAGAAAGGCGGACAGGTATCCGGTAAGC
GGCAGGGTCGGAACAGGAGAGCGCACGAGGGAGCTTCCAGGGGGAAACGCCTGGTATCTTTATAGTCCTG
TCGGGTTTCGCCACCTCTGACTTGAGCGTCGATTTTTGTGATGCTCGTCAGGGGGGCGGAGCCTATGGAA
AAACGCCAGCAACGCGGCCTTTTTACGGTTCCTGGCCTTTTGCTGGCCTTTTGCTCACATGTTCTTTCCT
GCGTTATCCCCTGATTCTGTGGATAACCGTATTACCGCCTTTGAGTGAGCTGATACCGCTCGCCGCAGCC
GAACGACCGAGCGCAGCGAGTCAGTGAGCGAGGAAGCGGAAGAGCGCCCAATACGCAAACCGCCTCTCCC
CGCGCGTTGGCCGATTCATTAATGCAGCTGGCACGACAGGTTTCCCGACTGGAAAGCGGGCAGTGAGCGC
AACGCAATTAATGTGAGTTAGCTCACTCATTAGGCACCCCAGGCTTTACACTTTATGCTTCCGGCTCGTA
TGTTGTGTGGAATTGTGAGCGGATAACAATTTCACACAGGAAACAGCTATGACCATGATTACGCCAAGCG
CGCAATTAACCCTCACTAAAGGGAACAAAAGCTGGAGCTGCAAGCTTAATGTAGTCTTATGCAATACTCT
TGTAGTCTTGCAACATGGTAACGATGAGTTAGCAACATGCCTTACAAGGAGAGAAAAAGCACCGTGCATG
CCGATTGGTGGAAGTAAGGTGGTACGATCGTGCCTTATTAGGAAGGCAACAGACGGGTCTGACATGGATT
GGACGAACCACTGAATTGCCGCATTGCAGAGATATTGTATTTAAGTGCCTAGCTCGATACATAAACGGGT
CTCTCTGGTTAGACCAGATCTGAGCCTGGGAGCTCTCTGGCTAACTAGGGAACCCACTGCTTAAGCCTCA
ATAAAGCTTGCCTTGAGTGCTTCAAGTAGTGTGTGCCCGTCTGTTGTGTGACTCTGGTAACTAGAGATCC
CTCAGACCCTTTTAGTCAGTGTGGAAAATCTCTAGCAGTGGCGCCCGAACAGGGACTTGAAAGCGAAAGG
GAAACCAGAGGAGCTCTCTCGACGCAGGACTCGGCTTGCTGAAGCGCGCACGGCAAGAGGCGAGGGGCGG
CGACTGGTGAGTACGCCAAAAATTTTGACTAGCGGAGGCTAGAAGGAGAGAGATGGGTGCGAGAGCGTCA
GTATTAAGCGGGGGAGAATTAGATCGCGATGGGAAAAAATTCGGTTAAGGCCAGGGGGAAAGAAAAAATA
TAAATTAAAACATATAGTATGGGCAAGCAGGGAGCTAGAACGATTCGCAGTTAATCCTGGCCTGTTAGAA
ACATCAGAAGGCTGTAGACAAATACTGGGACAGCTACAACCATCCCTTCAGACAGGATCAGAAGAACTTA
GATCATTATATAATACAGTAGCAACCCTCTATTGTGTGCATCAAAGGATAGAGATAAAAGACACCAAGGA
AGCTTTAGACAAGATAGAGGAAGAGCAAAACAAAAGTAAGACCACCGCACAGCAAGCGGCCGCTGATCTT
CAGACCTGGAGGAGGAGATATGAGGGACAATTGGAGAAGTGAATTATATAAATATAAAGTAGTAAAAATT
GAACCATTAGGAGTAGCACCCACCAAGGCAAAGAGAAGAGTGGTGCAGAGAGAAAAAAGAGCAGTGGGAA
TAGGAGCTTTGTTCCTTGGGTTCTTGGGAGCAGCAGGAAGCACTATGGGCGCAGCGTCAATGACGCTGAC
GGTACAGGCCAGACAATTATTGTCTGGTATAGTGCAGCAGCAGAACAATTTGCTGAGGGCTATTGAGGCG
CAACAGCATCTGTTGCAACTCACAGTCTGGGGCATCAAGCAGCTCCAGGCAAGAATCCTGGCTGTGGAAA
GATACCTAAAGGATCAACAGCTCCTGGGGATTTGGGGTTGCTCTGGAAAACTCATTTGCACCACTGCTGT
GCCTTGGAATGCTAGTTGGAGTAATAAATCTCTGGAACAGATTTGGAATCACACGACCTGGATGGAGTGG
GACAGAGAAATTAACAATTACACAAGCTTAATACACTCCTTAATTGAAGAATCGCAAAACCAGCAAGAAA
AGAATGAACAAGAATTATTGGAATTAGATAAATGGGCAAGTTTGTGGAATTGGTTTAACATAACAAATTG
GCTGTGGTATATAAAATTATTCATAATGATAGTAGGAGGCTTGGTAGGTTTAAGAATAGTTTTTGCTGTA
CTTTCTATAGTGAATAGAGTTAGGCAGGGATATTCACCATTATCGTTTCAGACCCACCTCCCAACCCCGA
GGGGACCCGACAGGCCCGAAGGAATAGAAGAAGAAGGTGGAGAGAGAGACAGAGACAGATCCATTCGATT
AGTGAACGGATCTCGACGGTATCGGTTAACTTTTAAAAGAAAAGGGGGGATTGGGGGGTACAGTGCAGGG
GAAAGAATAGTAGACATAATAGCAACAGACATACAAACTAAAGAATTACAAAAACAAATTACAAAATTCA
AAATTTTATCGATAAGCTTGGGAGTTCCGCGTTACATAACTTACGGTAAATGGCCCGCCTGGCTGACCGC
CCAACGACCCCCGCCCATTGACGTCAATAATGACGTATGTTCCCATAGTAACGCCAATAGGGACTTTCCA
TTGACGTCAATGGGTGGAGTATTTACGGTAAACTGCCCACTTGGCAGTACATCAAGTGTATCATATGCCA
AGTACGCCCCCTATTGACGTCAATGACGGTAAATGGCCCGCCTGGCATTATGCCCAGTACATGACCTTAT
GGGACTTTCCTACTTGGCAGTACATCTACGTATTAGTCATCGCTATTACCATGGTGATGCGGTTTTGGCA
GTACATCAATGGGCGTGGATAGCGGTTTGACTCACGGGGATTTCCAAGTCTCCACCCCATTGACGTCAAT
GGGAGTTTGTTTTGGCACCAAAATCAACGGGACTTTCCAAAATGTCGTAACAACTCCGCCCCATTGACGC
AAATGGGCGGTAGGCGTGTACGGTGGGAGGTCTATATAAGCAGAGCTCGTTTAGTGAACCGTCAGATCGC
CTGGAGACGCCATCCACGCTGTTTTGACCTCCATAGAAGACACCGACTCTAGTCCAGTGTGGTGGAATTC
TGCAGATATCAACAAGTTTGTACAAAAAAGCAGGCTTTAAAGGAACCAATTCAGTCGACTGGATCCGGTA
CCGAATTCGCTTACTAAAAGCCAGGCCACCATGGCACTGCTTCGCGCCGCCGTTTCAGAACTCAGACGGA
GAGGACGGGGTGCGCTTACTCCCCTCCCGGCGCTGTCTAGCTTGCTTTCCTCACTTAGCCCCCGAAGTCC
CGCCTCAACGCGCCCAGAGCCAAACAATCCACACGCAGATCGACGCCATGTCATCGCTTTGAGGCGATGC
CCCCCACTTCCTGCCTCTGCCGTTCTGGCACCTGAACTCCTGCATGCACGAGGATTGCTCCCGAGACATT
GGTCTCATGCCTCTCCCTTGTCCACGTCCTCTTCATCCAGTAGACCAGCAGATAAGGCGCAGTTGACCTG
GGTCGATAAATGGATCCCAGAAGCCGCGAGACCGTATGGCAGATCTGCCGCAGGCAGCACGCTGGACAAA
ATCGCCAAAAACGGTGTGATTGTCGTCGGTCACCGTAAATCTGCCGTGCCTTTCTCTTATTACGACAGTC
AGCACAAAGTGGTGGGTTACTCGCAGGAATACTCCAACGCCATTGTTGAAGCAGTGAAAAAGAAACTCAA
CAAACCGGACTTGCAGGTAAAACTGATTCCGATTACCCCACAAAACCGTATTCCACTGCTGCAAAACGGC
ACTTACGATTTTGAATGTGGTTCTACCACCAACAACGTCGAACGCCAAAAACAGGCGGCTTTCTCTGACA
CTATTTTCGTGGTCGGTACGCGCCTGTTGACCAAAAAGGGTGGCGATATCAAAGATTTTGCCAACCTGAA
AGACAAAGCCGTAGTCGTCACTTCCGGCACTACCTCTGAAGTTTTGCTCAACAAACTGAATGAAGAGCAA
AAAATGAATATGCGCATCATCAGCGCCAAAGATCACGGTGACTCTTTCCGCACCCTGGAAAGCGGTCGTG
CCGTTGCCTTTATGATGGATGACGTGCTGCTGGCCGGTGAACGTGCGAAAGCGAAGAAACCAGACGACTG
GGAAATCGTCGGCAAGCCGCAGTCTCAGGAGGCCTACGGTTGTATGTTGCGTAAAGATGATCCGCAGTTC
AAAAAGCTGATGGATGACACCATCGCTCAGGTGCAGACCTCCGGTGAAGCGGAAAAATGGTTTGATAAGT
GGTTCAAAAATCCAATTCTGGTGAGCCACATCGTCTATATCACCGCCGACAAGCAGAAGAACGGCATCAA
GGCGAACTTCAAGATCCACCACAACGTGGAGGACGGCAGCGTGCAGCTCGCCGACCACTACCAGCAGAAC
ACCCCCATCGGCGACGGCCCCGTGCTGCTGCCCGACAACCACTACCTGAGCTATCAGTCCGTGCTGAGCA
AAGACCCCAACGAGAAGCGCGATCACATGGTCCTGCTGGAGTTCGTGACCGCCACCACGAACTCTCTCGG
CATGGACGAGCTGTACAAGGGCGGTACCGGAGGGAGCATGAGCAAGGGCGAGGAGCTGTTCACCGGGGTG
GTGCCCATCCTGGTCGAGCTGGACGGCGACGTAAACGGCCACAAGTTCAGCGTGCGCGGCGAGGGCGAGG
GCGATGCCACCAACGGCAAGCTAACCCTGAAGCTCATCTGCACCACCGGCAAGCTGCCCGTGCCCTGGCC
CACCCTCGTGACCACCCTGGGCTACGGCGTGCAGTGCTTCGCCCGCTACCCCGACCACATGAAGCAGCAC
GACTTCTTCAAGTCCGCCATGCCCGAAGGCTACGTCCAGGAGCGCACCATCAGCTTCAAGGACGACGGAA
CCTACAAGACCCGCGCCGAGGTGAAGTTAGAGGGCGACACCCTGGTGAACCGCATCGAGCTAAAGGGCAT
CGACTTCAAGGAGGACGGCAACATCCTGGGGCACAAGCTGGAGTACAACTTTAACAACCCCCTGAACATG
AATTTCGAACTGTCAGACGAAATGAAAGCACTGTTCAAAGAACCGAATGACAAGGCACTGAAACTGCAGT
CTACCGGCTCCGGAAATGCTGTGGGCCAGGACACGCAGGAGCGTATGGTGTCTAAGGGCGAAGAGCTGAT
CAAGGAAAATATGCGTATGAAGGTGGTCATGGAAGGTTCGGTCAACGGCCACCAATTCAAATGCACAGGT
GAAGGAGAAGGCAGGCCGTACGAGGGAGTGCAAACCATGAGGATCAAAGTCATCGAGGGAGGACCCCTGC
CATTTGCCTTTGACATTCTTGCCACGTCGTTCATGTATGGCAGCCGTACTTTTATCAAGTACCCGGCAGA
CATTCCTGATTTCTTTAAACAGTCCTTTCCTGAGGGTTTTACTTGGGAAAGAGTTACGAGATACGAAGAT
GGTGGAGTCGTCACCGTCACGCAGGACACCAGCCTTGAGGATGGCGAACTCGTTTACAACGTCAAAGTCA
GAGGGGTAAACTTTCCCTCCAATGGTCCCGTGATGCAGAAGAAGACCAAGGGTTGGGAGCCTAATACAGA
GATGATGTATCCAGCAGATGGTGGTCTGAGGGGATACACTGATATTGCACTGAAAGTTGATGGTGGTGGC
CATCTGCATTGCAATTTCGTAACAACTTACAGGTCAAAAAAGACCGTCGGGAACATCAAGATGCCCGGTG
TCCATGCCGTTGATCACCGCCTGGAAAGGATAGAGGAAAGTGACAATGAAACGTACGTAGTACAACGCGA
AGTCGCAGTTGCCAAGTACTCCAATCTTGGTGGTGGTATGGATGAACTTTATAAGTCCCATCACCATCAC
CACCATTAAGAATTCGAAGCTTATCGCTAGACCCAGCTTTCTTGTACAAAGTGGTTGATATCCAGCACAG
TGGCGGCCGCTCGACAATCAACCTCTGGATTACAAAATTTGTGAAAGATTGACTGGTATTCTTAACTATG
TTGCTCCTTTTACGCTATGTGGATACGCTGCTTTAATGCCTTTGTATCATGCTATTGCTTCCCGTATGGC
TTTCATTTTCTCCTCCTTGTATAAATCCTGGTTGCTGTCTCTTTATGAGGAGTTGTGGCCCGTTGTCAGG
CAACGTGGCGTGGTGTGCACTGTGTTTGCTGACGCAACCCCCACTGGTTGGGGCATTGCCACCACCTGTC
AGCTCCTTTCCGGGACTTTCGCTTTCCCCCTCCCTATTGCCACGGCGGAACTCATCGCCGCCTGCCTTGC
CCGCTGCTGGACAGGGGCTCGGCTGTTGGGCACTGACAATTCCGTGGTGTTGTCGGGGAAGCTGACGTCC
TTTCCATGGCTGCTCGCCTGTGTTGCCACCTGGATTCTGCGCGGGACGTCCTTCTGCTACGTCCCTTCGG
CCCTCAATCCAGCGGACCTTCCTTCCCGCGGCCTGCTGCCGGCTCTGCGGCCTCTTCCGCGTCTTCGCCT
TCGCCCTCAGACGAGTCGGATCTCCCTTTGGGCCGCCTCCCCGCCTGGAATTCTGCAGATATCCGGACTA
GTGATCTCTCGAGGTTAACGAATTCTACCGGGTAGGGGAGGCGCTTTTCCCAAGGCAGTCTGGAGCATGC
GCTTTAGCAGCCCCGCTGGGCACTTGGCGCTACACAAGTGGCCTCTGGCCTCGCACACATTCCACATCCA
CCGGTAGGCGCCAACCGGCTCCGTTCTTTGGTGGCCCCTTCGCGCCACCTTCTACTCCTCCCCTAGTCAG
GAAGTTCCCCCCCGCCCCGCAGCTCGCGTCGTGCAGGACGTGACAAATGGAAGTAGCACGTCTCACTAGT
CTCGTGCAGATGGACAGCACCGCTGAGCAATGGAAGCGGGTAGGCCTTTGGGGCAGCGGCCAATAGCAGC
TTTGCTCCTTCGCTTTCTGGGCTCAGAGGCTGGGAAGGGGTGGGTCCGGGGGCGGGCTCAGGGGCGGGCT
CAGGGGCGGGGCGGGCGCCCGAAGGTCCTCCGGAGGCCCGGCATTCTGCACGCTTCAAAAGCGCACGTCT
GCCGCGCTGTTCTCCTCTTCCTCATCTCCGGGCCTTTCGACCTGCATCCCGCCACCATGAAAAAGCCTGA
ACTCACCGCGACGTCTGTCGAGAAGTTTCTGATCGAAAAGTTCGACAGCGTCTCCGACCTGATGCAGCTC
TCGGAGGGCGAAGAATCTCGTGCTTTCAGCTTCGATGTAGGAGGGCGTGGATATGTCCTGCGGGTAAATA
GCTGCGCCGATGGTTTCTACAAAGATCGTTATGTTTATCGGCACTTTGCATCGGCCGCGCTCCCGATTCC
GGAAGTGCTTGACATTGGGGAATTCAGCGAGAGCCTGACCTATTGCATCTCCCGCCGTGCACAGGGTGTC
ACGTTGCAAGACCTGCCTGAAACCGAACTGCCCGCTGTTCTGCAGCCGGTCGCGGAGGCCATGGATGCGA
TCGCTGCGGCCGATCTTAGCCAGACGAGCGGGTTCGGCCCATTCGGACCGCAAGGAATCGGTCAATACAC
TACATGGCGTGATTTCATATGCGCGATTGCTGATCCCCATGTGTATCACTGGCAAACTGTGATGGACGAC
ACCGTCAGTGCGTCCGTCGCGCAGGCTCTCGATGAGCTGATGCTTTGGGCCGAGGACTGCCCCGAAGTCC
GGCACCTCGTGCACGCGGATTTCGGCTCCAACAATGTCCTGACGGACAATGGCCGCATAACAGCGGTCAT
TGACTGGAGCGAGGCGATGTTCGGGGATTCCCAATACGAGGTCGCCAACATCTTCTTCTGGAGGCCGTGG
TTGGCTTGTATGGAGCAGCAGACGCGCTACTTCGAGCGGAGGCATCCGGAGCTTGCAGGATCGCCGCGGC
TCCGGGCGTATATGCTCCGCATTGGTCTTGACCAACTCTATCAGAGCTTGGTTGACGGCAATTTCGATGA
TGCAGCTTGGGCGCAGGGTCGATGCGACGCAATCGTCCGATCCGGAGCCGGGACTGTCGGGCGTACACAA
ATCGCCCGCAGAAGCGCGGCCGTCTGGACCGATGGCTGTGTAGAAGTACTCGCCGATAGTGGAAACCGAC
GCCCCAGCACTCGTCCGAGGGCAAAGGAATAGAGTAGATGCCGACCGAACAAGAGCTGATTTCGAGAACG
CCTCAGCCAGCAACTCGCGCGAGCCTAGCAAGGCAAATGCGAGAGAACGGCCTTACGCTTGGTGGCACAG
TTCTCGTCCACAGTTCGCTAAGCTCGCTCGGCTGGGTCGCGGGAGGGCCGGTCGCAGTGATTCAGGCCCT
TCTGGATTGTGTTGGTCCCCAGGGCACGATTGTCATGCCCACGCACTCGGGTGATCTGACTGATCCCGCA
GATTGGAGATCGCCGCCCGTGCCTGCCGATTGGGTGCAGATCCGTCGAGGGCCCGGTACCTTTAAGACCA
ATGACTTACAAGGCAGCTGTAGATCTTAGCCACTTTTTAAAAGAAAAGGGGGGACTGGAAGGGCTAGCTC
ACTCCCAACGAAGACAAGATCTGCTTTTTGCTTGTACTGGGTCTCTCTGGTTAGACCAGATCTGAGCCTG
GGAGCTCTCTGGCTAACTAGGGAACCCACTGCTTAAGCCTCAATAAAGCTTGCCTTGAGTGCTTCAAGTA
GTGTGTGCCCGTCTGTTGTGTGACTCTGGTAACTAGAGATCCCTCAGACCCTTTTAGTCAGTGTGGAAAA
TCTCTAGCAGTAGTAGTTCATGTCATCTTATTATTCAGTATTTATAACTTGCAAAGAAATGAATATCAGA
GAGTGAGAGGAACTTGTTTATTGCAGCTTATAATGGTTACAAATAAAGCAATAGCATCACAAATTTCACA
AATAAAGCATTTTTTTCACTGCATTCTAGTTGTGGTTTGTCCAAACTCATCAATGTATCTTATCATGTCT
GGCTCTAGCTATCCCGCCCCTAACTCCGCCCATCCCGCCCCTAACTCCGCCCAGTTCCGCCCATTCTCCG
CCCCATGGCTGACTAATTTTTTTTATTTATGCAGAGGCCGAGGCCGCCTCGGCCTCTGAGCTATTCCAGA
AGTAGTGAGGAGGCTTTTTTGGAGGCCTAGGGACGTACCCAATTCGCCCTATAGTGAGTCGTATTACGCG
CGCTCACTGGCCGTCGTTTTACAACGTCGTGACTGGGAAAACCCTGGCGTTACCCAACTTAATCGCCTTG
CAGCACATCCCCCTTTCGCCAGCTGGCGTAATAGCGAAGAGGCCCGCACCGATCGCCCTTCCCAACAGTT
GCGCAGCCTGAATGGCGAATGGG
[124 nt withheld, positions 11014-11137]
C
[91 nt withheld, positions 11139-11229]
A
[49 nt withheld, positions 11231-11279]
CCTTTGACGTTGGAGTCCACGTTCTTT
[37 nt withheld, positions 11307-11343]
ACCCTATCTCGGTCTATTCTTTTGATTTATAAGGGATTTTGCCGATTTCGGCCTATTGGTTAAAAAATGA
GCTGATTTAACAAAAATTTAACGCGAATTTTAACAAAATATTAACGCTTACAATT
